>Addgene plasmid #89635 | pcDNA3.1-dCas9-MQ1(C141S)-EGFP | addgene full sequence | sequence record 177703 | Addgene NGS Result
GACGGATCGGGAGATCTCCCGATCCCCTATGGTGCACTCTCAGTACAATCTGCTCTGATGCCGCATAGTT
AAGCCAGTATCTGCTCCCTGCTTGTGTGTTGGAGGTCGCTGAGTAGTGCGCGAGCAAAATTTAAGCTACA
ACAAGGCAAGGCTTGACCGACAATTGCATGAAGAATCTGCTTAGGGTTAGGCGTTTTGCGCTGCTTCGCG
ATGTACGGGCCAGATATACGCGTTGACATTGATTATTGACTAGTTATTAATAGTAATCAATTACGGGGTC
ATTAGTTCATAGCCCATATATGGAGTTCCGCGTTACATAACTTACGGTAAATGGCCCGCCTGGCTGACCG
CCCAACGACCCCCGCCCATTGACGTCAATAATGACGTATGTTCCCATAGTAACGCCAATAGGGACTTTCC
ATTGACGTCAATGGGTGGAGTATTTACGGTAAACTGCCCACTTGGCAGTACATCAAGTGTATCATATGCC
AAGTACGCCCCCTATTGACGTCAATGACGGTAAATGGCCCGCCTGGCATTATGCCCAGTACATGACCTTA
TGGGACTTTCCTACTTGGCAGTACATCTACGTATTAGTCATCGCTATTACCATGGTGATGCGGTTTTGGC
AGTACATCAATGGGCGTGGATAGCGGTTTGACTCACGGGGATTTCCAAGTCTCCACCCCATTGACGTCAA
TGGGAGTTTGTTTTGGCACCAAAATCAACGGGACTTTCCAAAATGTCGTAACAACTCCGCCCCATTGACG
CAAATGGGCGGTAGGCGTGTACGGTGGGAGGTCTATATAAGCAGAGCTCTCTGGCTAACTAGAGAACCCA
CTGCTTACTGGCTTATCGAAATTAATACGACTCACTATAGGGAGACCCAAGCTGGCTAGTTAAGCTTGGT
ACCGAGCTCGGATCCACTAGTCCAGTGTGGTGGAATTCTGCAGATATCCAGCACAGTGGCGGCCGCTCGA
GTCTAGAGCCACCATGGACTACAAAGACCATGACGGTGATTATAAAGATCATGACATCGATTACAAGGAT
GACGATGACAAGATGGCCCCCAAGAAGAAGAGGAAGGTGGGCCGCGGAATGGACAAGAAGTACTCCATTG
GGCTCGCCATCGGCACAAACAGCGTCGGCTGGGCCGTCATTACGGACGAGTACAAGGTGCCGAGCAAAAA
ATTCAAAGTTCTGGGCAATACCGATCGCCACAGCATAAAGAAGAACCTCATTGGCGCCCTCCTGTTCGAC
TCCGGGGAAACCGCCGAAGCCACGCGGCTCAAAAGAACAGCACGGCGCAGATATACCCGCAGAAAGAATC
GGATCTGCTACCTGCAGGAGATCTTTAGTAATGAGATGGCTAAGGTGGATGACTCTTTCTTCCATAGGCT
GGAGGAGTCCTTTTTGGTGGAGGAGGATAAAAAGCACGAGCGCCACCCAATCTTTGGCAATATCGTGGAC
GAGGTGGCGTACCATGAAAAGTACCCAACCATATATCATCTGAGGAAGAAGCTTGTAGACAGTACTGATA
AGGCTGACTTGCGGTTGATCTATCTCGCGCTGGCGCATATGATCAAATTTCGGGGACACTTCCTCATCGA
GGGGGACCTGAACCCAGACAACAGCGATGTCGACAAACTCTTTATCCAACTGGTTCAGACTTACAATCAG
CTTTTCGAAGAGAACCCGATCAACGCATCCGGAGTTGACGCCAAAGCAATCCTGAGCGCTAGGCTGTCCA
AATCCCGGCGGCTCGAAAACCTCATCGCACAGCTCCCTGGGGAGAAGAAGAACGGCCTGTTTGGTAATCT
TATCGCCCTGTCACTCGGGCTGACCCCCAACTTTAAATCTAACTTCGACCTGGCCGAAGATGCCAAGCTT
CAACTGAGCAAAGACACCTACGATGATGATCTCGACAATCTGCTGGCCCAGATCGGCGACCAGTACGCAG
ACCTTTTTTTGGCGGCAAAGAACCTGTCAGACGCCATTCTGCTGAGTGATATTCTGCGAGTGAACACGGA
GATCACCAAAGCTCCGCTGAGCGCTAGTATGATCAAGCGCTATGATGAGCACCACCAAGACTTGACTTTG
CTGAAGGCCCTTGTCAGACAGCAACTGCCTGAGAAGTACAAGGAAATTTTCTTCGATCAGTCTAAAAATG
GCTACGCCGGATACATTGACGGCGGAGCAAGCCAGGAGGAATTTTACAAATTTATTAAGCCCATCTTGGA
AAAAATGGACGGCACCGAGGAGCTGCTGGTAAAGCTTAACAGAGAAGATCTGTTGCGCAAACAGCGCACT
TTCGACAATGGAAGCATCCCCCACCAGATTCACCTGGGCGAACTGCACGCTATCCTCAGGCGGCAAGAGG
ATTTCTACCCCTTTTTGAAAGATAACAGGGAAAAGATTGAGAAAATCCTCACATTTCGGATACCCTACTA
TGTAGGCCCCCTCGCCCGGGGAAATTCCAGATTCGCGTGGATGACTCGCAAATCAGAAGAGACCATCACT
CCCTGGAACTTCGAGGAAGTCGTGGATAAGGGGGCCTCTGCCCAGTCCTTCATCGAAAGGATGACTAACT
TTGATAAAAATCTGCCTAACGAAAAGGTGCTTCCTAAACACTCTCTGCTGTACGAGTACTTCACAGTTTA
TAACGAGCTCACCAAGGTCAAATACGTCACAGAAGGGATGAGAAAGCCAGCATTCCTGTCTGGAGAGCAG
AAGAAAGCTATCGTGGACCTCCTCTTCAAGACGAACCGGAAAGTTACCGTGAAACAGCTCAAAGAAGACT
ATTTCAAAAAGATTGAATGTTTCGACTCTGTTGAAATCAGCGGAGTGGAGGATCGCTTCAACGCATCCCT
GGGAACGTATCACGATCTCCTGAAAATCATTAAAGACAAGGACTTCCTGGACAATGAGGAGAACGAGGAC
ATTCTTGAGGACATTGTCCTCACCCTTACGTTGTTTGAAGATAGGGAGATGATTGAAGAACGCTTGAAAA
CTTACGCTCATCTCTTCGACGACAAAGTCATGAAACAGCTCAAGAGGCGCCGATATACAGGATGGGGGCG
GCTGTCAAGAAAACTGATCAATGGGATCCGAGACAAGCAGAGTGGAAAGACAATCCTGGATTTTCTTAAG
TCCGATGGATTTGCCAACCGGAACTTCATGCAGTTGATCCATGATGACTCTCTCACCTTTAAGGAGGACA
TCCAGAAAGCACAAGTTTCTGGCCAGGGGGACAGTCTTCACGAGCACATCGCTAATCTTGCAGGTAGCCC
AGCTATCAAAAAGGGAATACTGCAGACCGTTAAGGTCGTGGATGAACTCGTCAAAGTAATGGGAAGGCAT
AAGCCCGAGAATATCGTTATCGAGATGGCCCGAGAGAACCAAACTACCCAGAAGGGACAGAAGAACAGTA
GGGAAAGGATGAAGAGGATTGAAGAGGGTATAAAAGAACTGGGGTCCCAAATCCTTAAGGAACACCCAGT
TGAAAACACCCAGCTTCAGAATGAGAAGCTCTACCTGTACTACCTGCAGAACGGCAGGGACATGTACGTG
GATCAGGAACTGGACATCAATCGGCTCTCCGACTACGACGTGGATGCCATCGTGCCCCAGTCTTTTCTCA
AAGATGATTCTATTGATAATAAAGTGTTGACAAGATCCGATAAAAATAGAGGGAAGAGTGATAACGTCCC
CTCAGAAGAAGTTGTCAAGAAAATGAAAAATTATTGGCGGCAGCTGCTGAACGCCAAACTGATCACACAA
CGGAAGTTCGATAATCTGACTAAGGCTGAACGAGGTGGCCTGTCTGAGTTGGATAAAGCCGGCTTCATCA
AAAGGCAGCTTGTTGAGACACGCCAGATCACCAAGCACGTGGCCCAAATTCTCGATTCACGCATGAACAC
CAAGTACGATGAAAATGACAAACTGATTCGAGAGGTGAAAGTTATTACTCTGAAGTCTAAGCTGGTCTCA
GATTTCAGAAAGGACTTTCAGTTTTATAAGGTGAGAGAGATCAACAATTACCACCATGCGCATGATGCCT
ACCTGAATGCAGTGGTAGGCACTGCACTTATCAAAAAATATCCCAAGCTTGAATCTGAATTTGTTTACGG
AGACTATAAAGTGTACGATGTTAGGAAAATGATCGCAAAGTCTGAGCAGGAAATAGGCAAGGCCACCGCT
AAGTACTTCTTTTACAGCAATATTATGAATTTTTTCAAGACCGAGATTACACTGGCCAATGGAGAGATTC
GGAAGCGACCACTTATCGAAACAAACGGAGAAACAGGAGAAATCGTGTGGGACAAGGGTAGGGATTTCGC
GACAGTCCGGAAGGTCCTGTCCATGCCGCAGGTGAACATCGTTAAAAAGACCGAAGTACAGACCGGAGGC
TTCTCCAAGGAAAGTATCCTCCCGAAAAGGAACAGCGACAAGCTGATCGCACGCAAAAAAGATTGGGACC
CCAAGAAATACGGCGGATTCGATTCTCCTACAGTCGCTTACAGTGTACTGGTTGTGGCCAAAGTGGAGAA
AGGGAAGTCTAAAAAACTCAAAAGCGTCAAGGAACTGCTGGGCATCACAATCATGGAGCGATCAAGCTTC
GAAAAAAACCCCATCGACTTTCTCGAGGCGAAAGGATATAAAGAGGTCAAAAAAGACCTCATCATTAAGC
TTCCCAAGTACTCTCTCTTTGAGCTTGAAAACGGCCGGAAACGAATGCTCGCTAGTGCGGGCGAGCTGCA
GAAAGGTAACGAGCTGGCACTGCCCTCTAAATACGTTAATTTCTTGTATCTGGCCAGCCACTATGAAAAG
CTCAAAGGGTCTCCCGAAGATAATGAGCAGAAGCAGCTGTTCGTGGAACAACACAAACACTACCTTGATG
AGATCATCGAGCAAATAAGCGAATTCTCCAAAAGAGTGATCCTCGCCGACGCTAACCTCGATAAGGTGCT
TTCTGCTTACAATAAGCACAGGGATAAGCCCATCAGGGAGCAGGCAGAAAACATTATCCACTTGTTTACT
CTGACCAACTTGGGCGCGCCTGCAGCCTTCAAGTACTTCGACACCACCATAGACAGAAAGCGGTACACCT
CTACAAAGGAGGTCCTGGACGCCACACTGATTCATCAGTCAATTACGGGGCTCTATGAAACAAGAATCGA
CCTCTCTCAGCTCGGTGGAGACAGCAGGGCTGACCCCAAGAAGAAGAGGAAGGTGGCTAGGGACAGCAAA
GTGGAGAACAAAACAAAGAAGCTGAGAGTGTTCGAAGCCTTCGCCGGCATTGGCGCCCAGAGAAAGGCCC
TGGAGAAAGTGAGGAAGGACGAGTACGAGATCGTGGGACTGGCCGAGTGGTATGTGCCCGCCATCGTCAT
GTACCAGGCCATCCATAACAACTTCCACACCAAGCTCGAGTACAAGTCCGTCAGCAGAGAGGAGATGATC
GACTACCTCGAGAACAAGACCCTGTCCTGGAACAGCAAGAACCCCGTCAGCAACGGATACTGGAAGAGGA
AGAAGGATGACGAGCTGAAGATCATCTACAACGCCATCAAGCTGTCCGAAAAGGAGGGCAACATTTTCGA
CATCAGGGACCTCTACAAGAGGACACTGAAGAACATCGACCTGCTCACCTACAGCTTCCCTTCCCAGGAC
CTGAGCCAGCAAGGCATCCAGAAGGGCATGAAGAGGGGAAGCGGCACCAGATCCGGCCTGCTCTGGGAGA
TCGAAAGAGCCCTGGACTCCACCGAGAAGAACGACCTGCCTAAGTACCTCCTCATGGAGAACGTGGGAGC
CCTGCTGCACAAGAAGAACGAGGAGGAGCTGAACCAATGGAAGCAGAAGCTGGAGAGCCTGGGCTACCAG
AACAGCATCGAAGTCCTCAATGCTGCCGATTTCGGATCCAGCCAGGCCAGGAGGAGAGTGTTCATGATCT
CCACCCTCAATGAGTTCGTGGAACTGCCTAAGGGCGACAAGAAGCCCAAGAGCATCAAAAAGGTGCTGAA
CAAGATCGTGAGCGAGAAGGACATCCTCAACAACCTGCTGAAATACAACCTCACCGAATTCAAGAAGACC
AAGTCCAACATCAACAAGGCCAGCCTGATCGGCTACTCCAAGTTCAACTCCGAGGGCTATGTGTACGACC
CCGAGTTCACAGGCCCCACACTGACAGCTAGCGGCGCCAACTCCAGGATCAAGATCAAGGACGGCAGCAA
CATCAGGAAGATGAACAGCGACGAGACCTTCCTGTACATCGGCTTTGACAGCCAGGACGGCAAGAGAGTG
AACGAAATCGAGTTCCTGACCGAGAACCAGAAGATCTTCGTGTGTGGCAACAGCATCAGCGTGGAGGTGC
TGGAGGCCATCATTGACAAGATCGGCGGCCCTAGCGAGGGCAGAGGAAGTCTTCTAACATGCGGTGACGT
GGAGGAGAATCCCGGCCCTGGTACCGTGAGCAAGGGCGAGGAGCTGTTCACCGGGGTGGTGCCCATCCTG
GTCGAGCTGGACGGCGACGTAAACGGCCACAAGTTCAGCGTGTCCGGCGAGGGCGAGGGCGATGCCACCT
ACGGCAAGCTGACCCTGAAGTTCATCTGCACCACCGGCAAGCTGCCCGTGCCCTGGCCCACCCTCGTGAC
CACCCTGACCTACGGCGTGCAGTGCTTCAGCCGCTACCCCGACCACATGAAGCAGCACGACTTCTTCAAG
TCCGCCATGCCCGAAGGCTACGTCCAGGAGCGCACCATCTTCTTCAAGGACGACGGCAACTACAAGACCC
GCGCCGAGGTGAAGTTCGAGGGCGACACCCTGGTGAACCGCATCGAGCTGAAGGGCATCGACTTCAAGGA
GGACGGCAACATCCTGGGGCACAAGCTGGAGTACAACTACAACAGCCACAACGTCTATATCATGGCCGAC
AAGCAGAAGAACGGCATCAAGGTGAACTTCAAGATCCGCCACAACATCGAGGACGGCAGCGTGCAGCTCG
CCGACCACTACCAGCAGAACACCCCCATCGGCGACGGCCCCGTGCTGCTGCCCGACAACCACTACCTGAG
CACCCAGTCCGCCCTGAGCAAAGACCCCAACGAGAAGCGCGATCACATGGTCCTGCTGGAGTTCGTGACC
GCCGCCGGGATCACTCTCGGCATGGACGAGCTGTACAAGACCGGTCATCATCACCATCACCATTGAGTTT
AAACCCGCTGATCAGCCTCGACTGTGCCTTCTAGTTGCCAGCCATCTGTTGTTTGCCCCTCCCCCGTGCC
TTCCTTGACCCTGGAAGGTGCCACTCCCACTGTCCTTTCCTAATAAAATGAGGAAATTGCATCGCATTGT
CTGAGTAGGTGTCATTCTATTCTGGGGGGTGGGGTGGGGCAGGACAGCAAGGGGGAGGATTGGGAAGACA
ATAGCAGGCATGCTGGGGATGCGGTGGGCTCTATGGCTTCTGAGGCGGAAAGAACCAGCTGGGGCTCTAG
GGGGTATCCCC
[124 nt withheld, positions 7502-7625]
C
[91 nt withheld, positions 7627-7717]
A
[49 nt withheld, positions 7719-7767]
CCTTTGACGTTGGAGTCCACGTTCTTT
[37 nt withheld, positions 7795-7831]
ACCCTATCTCGGTCTATTCTTTTGATTTATAAGGGATTTTGCCGATTTCGGCCTATTGGTTAAAAAATGA
GCTGATTTAACAAAAATTTAACGCGAATTAATTCTGTGGAATGTGTGTCAGTTAGGGTGTGGAAAGTCCC
CAGGCTCCCCAGCAGGCAGAAGTATGCAAAGCATGCATCTCAATTAGTCAGCAACCAGGTGTGGAAAGTC
CCCAGGCTCCCCAGCAGGCAGAAGTATGCAAAGCATGCATCTCAATTAGTCAGCAACCATAGTCCCGCCC
CTAACTCCGCCCATCCCGCCCCTAACTCCGCCCAGTTCCGCCCATTCTCCGCCCCATGGCTGACTAATTT
TTTTTATTTATGCAGAGGCCGAGGCCGCCTCTGCCTCTGAGCTATTCCAGAAGTAGTGAGGAGGCTTTTT
TGGAGGCCTAGGCTTTTGCAAAAAGCTCCCGGGAGCTTGTATATCCATTTTCGGATCTGATCAAGAGACA
GGATGAGGATCGTTTCGCATGATTGAACAAGATGGATTGCACGCAGGTTCTCCGGCCGCTTGGGTGGAGA
GGCTATTCGGCTATGACTGGGCACAACAGACAATCGGCTGCTCTGATGCCGCCGTGTTCCGGCTGTCAGC
GCAGGGGCGCCCGGTTCTTTTTGTCAAGACCGACCTGTCCGGTGCCCTGAATGAACTGCAGGACGAGGCA
GCGCGGCTATCGTGGCTGGCCACGACGGGCGTTCCTTGCGCAGCTGTGCTCGACGTTGTCACTGAAGCGG
GAAGGGACTGGCTGCTATTGGGCGAAGTGCCGGGGCAGGATCTCCTGTCATCTCACCTTGCTCCTGCCGA
GAAAGTATCCATCATGGCTGATGCAATGCGGCGGCTGCATACGCTTGATCCGGCTACCTGCCCATTCGAC
CACCAAGCGAAACATCGCATCGAGCGAGCACGTACTCGGATGGAAGCCGGTCTTGTCGATCAGGATGATC
TGGACGAAGAGCATCAGGGGCTCGCGCCAGCCGAACTGTTCGCCAGGCTCAAGGCGCGCATGCCCGACGG
CGAGGATCTCGTCGTGACCCATGGCGATGCCTGCTTGCCGAATATCATGGTGGAAAATGGCCGCTTTTCT
GGATTCATCGACTGTGGCCGGCTGGGTGTGGCGGACCGCTATCAGGACATAGCGTTGGCTACCCGTGATA
TTGCTGAAGAGCTTGGCGGCGAATGGGCTGACCGCTTCCTCGTGCTTTACGGTATCGCCGCTCCCGATTC
GCAGCGCATCGCCTTCTATCGCCTTCTTGACGAGTTCTTCTGAGCGGGACTCTGGGGTTCGCGAAATGAC
CGACCAAGCGACGCCCAACCTGCCATCACGAGATTTCGATTCCACCGCCGCCTTCTATGAAAGGTTGGGC
TTCGGAATCGTTTTCCGGGACGCCGGCTGGATGATCCTCCAGCGCGGGGATCTCATGCTGGAGTTCTTCG
CCCACCCCAACTTGTTTATTGCAGCTTATAATGGTTACAAATAAAGCAATAGCATCACAAATTTCACAAA
TAAAGCATTTTTTTCACTGCATTCTAGTTGTGGTTTGTCCAAACTCATCAATGTATCTTATCATGTCTGT
ATACCGTCGACCTCTAGCTAGAGCTTGGCGTAATCATGGTCATAGCTGTTTCCTGTGTGAAATTGTTATC
CGCTCACAATTCCACACAACATACGAGCCGGAAGCATAAAGTGTAAAGCCTGGGGTGCCTAATGAGTGAG
CTAACTCACATTAATTGCGTTGCGCTCACTGCCCGCTTTCCAGTCGGGAAACCTGTCGTGCCAGCTGCAT
TAATGAATCGGCCAACGCGCGGGGAGAGGCGGTTTGCGTATTGGGCGCTCTTCCGCTTCCTCGCTCACTG
ACTCGCTGCGCTCGGTCGTTCGGCTGCGGCGAGCGGTATCAGCTCACTCAAAGGCGGTAATACGGTTATC
CACAGAATCAGGGGATAACGCAGGAAAGAACATGTGAGCAAAAGGCCAGCAAAAGGCCAGGAACCGTAAA
AAGGCCGCGTTGCTGGCGTTTTTCCATAGGCTCCGCCCCCCTGACGAGCATCACAAAAATCGACGCTCAA
GTCAGAGGTGGCGAAACCCGACAGGACTATAAAGATACCAGGCGTTTCCCCCTGGAAGCTCCCTCGTGCG
CTCTCCTGTTCCGACCCTGCCGCTTACCGGATACCTGTCCGCCTTTCTCCCTTCGGGAAGCGTGGCGCTT
TCTCATAGCTCACGCTGTAGGTATCTCAGTTCGGTGTAGGTCGTTCGCTCCAAGCTGGGCTGTGTGCACG
AACCCCCCGTTCAGCCCGACCGCTGCGCCTTATCCGGTAACTATCGTCTTGAGTCCAACCCGGTAAGACA
CGACTTATCGCCACTGGCAGCAGCCACTGGTAACAGGATTAGCAGAGCGAGGTATGTAGGCGGTGCTACA
GAGTTCTTGAAGTGGTGGCCTAACTACGGCTACACTAGAAGAACAGTATTTGGTATCTGCGCTCTGCTGA
AGCCAGTTACCTTCGGAAAAAGAGTTGGTAGCTCTTGATCCGGCAAACAAACCACCGCTGGTAGCGGTGG
TTTTTTTGTTTGCAAGCAGCAGATTACGCGCAGAAAAAAAGGATCTCAAGAAGATCCTTTGATCTTTTCT
ACGGGGTCTGACGCTCAGTGGAACGAAAACTCACGTTAAGGGATTTTGGTCATGAGATTATCAAAAAGGA
TCTTCACCTAGATCCTTTTAAATTAAAAATGAAGTTTTAAATCAATCTAAAGTATATATGAGTAAACTTG
GTCTGACAGTTACCAATGCTTAATCAGTGAGGCACCTATCTCAGCGATCTGTCTATTTCGTTCATCCATA
GTTGCCTGACTCCCCGTCGTGTAGATAACTACGATACGGGAGGGCTTACCATCTGGCCCCAGTGCTGCAA
TGATACCGCGAGACCCACGCTCACCGGCTCCAGATTTATCAGCAATAAACCAGCCAGCCGGAAGGGCCGA
GCGCAGAAGTGGTCCTGCAACTTTATCCGCCTCCATCCAGTCTATTAATTGTTGCCGGGAAGCTAGAGTA
AGTAGTTCGCCAGTTAATAGTTTGCGCAACGTTGTTGCCATTGCTACAGGCATCGTGGTGTCACGCTCGT
CGTTTGGTATGGCTTCATTCAGCTCCGGTTCCCAACGATCAAGGCGAGTTACATGATCCCCCATGTTGTG
CAAAAAAGCGGTTAGCTCCTTCGGTCCTCCGATCGTTGTCAGAAGTAAGTTGGCCGCAGTGTTATCACTC
ATGGTTATGGCAGCACTGCATAATTCTCTTACTGTCATGCCATCCGTAAGATGCTTTTCTGTGACTGGTG
AGTACTCAACCAAGTCATTCTGAGAATAGTGTATGCGGCGACCGAGTTGCTCTTGCCCGGCGTCAATACG
GGATAATACCGCGCCACATAGCAGAACTTTAAAAGTGCTCATCATTGGAAAACGTTCTTCGGGGCGAAAA
CTCTCAAGGATCTTACCGCTGTTGAGATCCAGTTCGATGTAACCCACTCGTGCACCCAACTGATCTTCAG
CATCTTTTACTTTCACCAGCGTTTCTGGGTGAGCAAAAACAGGAAGGCAAAATGCCGCAAAAAAGGGAAT
AAGGGCGACACGGAAATGTTGAATACTCATACTCTTCCTTTTTCAATATTATTGAAGCATTTATCAGGGT
TATTGTCTCATGAGCGGATACATATTTGAATGTATTTAGAAAAATAAACAAATAGGGGTTCCGCGCACAT
TTCCCCGAAAAGTGCCACCTGACGTC
Features (pLannotate 1.2.2; 23 found; start..end, strand, type, name):
     28..80      -  misc_feature   bom (fragment): basis of mobility region from pBR322
    235..614     +  enhancer       CMV enhancer: human cytomegalovirus immediate early enhancer
    615..818     +  promoter       CMV promoter: human cytomegalovirus (CMV) immediate early promoter
    814..847     +  LTR            5' LTR (truncated) (fragment): truncated 5' long terminal repeat (LTR) from HIV-1
    863..881     +  promoter       T7 promoter: promoter for bacteriophage T7 RNA polymerase
    997..1062    +  CDS            3xFLAG: three tandem FLAG® epitope tags, followed by an enterokinase cleavage site
   1099..5202    +  CDS            Cas9: Cas9 (Csn1) endonuclease from the Streptococcus pyogenes Type II CRISPR/Cas system generates RNA-guided double strand breaks in DNA
   5245..6399    +  CDS            sssIM: MTSI_SPISQ - Also known as mssSI. Protein inferred from homology: Swiss-Prot protein existence level 3. This de-novo methylase methylates completely and exclusively CG residues in Spiroplasma strain MQ-1 DNA. From Spiroplasma monobiae (strain ATCC 33825 / MQ-1).
   6466..7179    +  CDS            EGFP: EGFP is a basic (constitutively fluorescent) green fluorescent protein published in 1996, derived from Aequorea victoria. It is reported to be a rapidly-maturing weak dimer with moderate acid sensitivity.
   7232..7456    +  polyA_signal   bGH poly(A) signal: bovine growth hormone polyadenylation signal
   7460..7481    +  promoter       SV40 promoter (fragment): SV40 enhancer and early promoter
   7502..7930    +  rep_origin     f1 ori (sequence partly withheld): f1 bacteriophage origin of replication; arrow indicates direction of (+) strand synthesis
   7944..8273    +  promoter       SV40 promoter: SV40 enhancer and early promoter
   8340..9131    +  CDS            neo: KKA2_KLEPN - Also known as kan, nptII. Experimental evidence at protein level: Swiss-Prot protein existence level 1. Resistance to kanamycin, neomycin, paromomycin, ribostamycin, butirosin and gentamicin B. From Klebsiella pneumoniae.
   9157..9315    +  CDS            ble (fragment): BLE_KLEPN - Experimental evidence at protein level: Swiss-Prot protein existence level 1. Binding protein with a strong affinity to the bleomycin family of antibiotics. Binds to CL990; an antimitotic-antibiotic compound. From Klebsiella pneumoniae.
   9310..9431    +  polyA_signal   SV40 poly(A) signal: SV40 polyadenylation signal
   9502..9524    -  protein_bind   lac operator (fragment): The lac repressor binds to the lac operator to inhibit transcription in E. coli. This inhibition can be relieved by adding lactose or isopropyl-β-D-thiogalactopyranoside (IPTG). lac repressor encoded by lacI
   9528..9558    -  promoter       lac promoter: promoter for the E. coli lac operon
   9573..9594    -  protein_bind   CAP binding site: CAP binding activates transcription in the presence of cAMP. E. coli catabolite activator protein
   9607..9699    -  CDS            lacI (fragment): lac repressor; lacI; The lac repressor binds to the lac operator to inhibit transcription in E. coli. This inhibition can be relieved by adding lactose or isopropyl-β-D-thiogalactopyranoside (IPTG).
   9882..10470   -  rep_origin     ori: high-copy-number ColE1/pMB1/pBR322/pUC origin of replication
  10641..11501   -  CDS            AmpR: β-lactamase; bla; confers resistance to ampicillin, carbenicillin, and related antibiotics
  11502..11606   -  promoter       AmpR promoter: bla
