[The description below was written by a language model from this plasmid's Addgene catalogue record and pLannotate feature annotations shown in this document.]
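Description:
pcDNA3.1-dCas9-MQ1(C141S)-EGFP is an 11.6 kb mammalian expression and CRISPR plasmid built on the pcDNA3.1 backbone. It is propagated in E. coli through a high-copy ColE1/pUC-type origin with ampicillin resistance (AmpR), and it also carries an f1 phage origin. For mammalian cells, an SV40 early promoter drives a neomycin phosphotransferase gene with an SV40 polyadenylation signal, allowing G418 selection, while EGFP provides a visual marker of transfected cells.

The payload is a single open reading frame driven by the CMV immediate-early enhancer/promoter and terminated by the bGH polyadenylation signal; a T7 promoter lies just upstream of the coding region. The reading frame begins with a 3xFLAG epitope, followed by Streptococcus pyogenes Cas9 (annotated simply as Cas9, but described in the record as the nuclease-dead dCas9 form), fused at its C terminus to the CpG-specific DNA methyltransferase M.SssI from Spiroplasma strain MQ1. The record also lists a 6xHis tag and a T2A-EGFP cassette at the C-terminal end; the T2A peptide causes ribosomal skipping so that EGFP is released as a separate protein reporting expression of the fusion. The feature table does not annotate the T2A or His elements individually.

The methyltransferase carries a C141S substitution. The record does not state its functional consequence, although the listed purpose is targeted CpG methylation. No guide RNA cassette is annotated, so a guide would have to be supplied separately to direct the fusion to a chosen locus.
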