Addgene plasmid #89635: pcDNA3.1-dCas9-MQ1(C141S)-EGFP
Purpose: Targeted CpG methylation
Depositing lab: Margaret Goodell. Depositing organization: Baylor College of Medicine. Publication: Targeted DNA methylation in vivo using an engineered dCas9-MQ1 fusion protein. Lei Y, Zhang X, Su J, Jeong M, Gundry MC, Huang YH, Zhou Y, Li W, Goodell MA. Nat Commun. 2017 Jul 11;8:16026. doi: 10.1038/ncomms16026. PubMed 28695892.
Backbone
  Vector backbone: pcDNA3.1
  Backbone manufacturer: invitrogene
  Backbone size w/o insert (bp): 5382
  Total vector size (bp): 11637
  Vector type: Mammalian Expression, CRISPR
  Selectable markers: Neomycin (select with G418) ; EGFP
Growth in bacteria
  Bacterial resistance: Ampicillin, 100 μg/mL
  Growth temperature: 37°C
  Growth strain: DH5alpha
  Copy number: Unknown
Gene/Insert
  Gene/Insert name: site-specific DNA-methyltransferase SssI (alt name: dCas9-MQ1(C141S))
  Species: Synthetic; Spiroplasma sp. (strain MQ1)
  Insert size (bp): 1164
  Mutation: C141S, TGC-->TCC
  GenBank ID: P15840.3
  Promoter: CMV
  Tag / fusion protein: 3*FLAG (N terminal on insert); T2A-EGFP (C terminal on insert); 6*His (C terminal on insert)
  Cloning method: Restriction Enzyme; 5′ cloning site NheI (destroyed during cloning); 3′ cloning site NheI (destroyed during cloning)
  Sequencing primers: 5′ GCGCCCTAGGGACAGCAAAGTGGAGAACAAAACA; 3′ GCGCCCTAGGGCCGCCGATCTTGTCAATG
Terms and licenses: Academic/Nonprofit Terms; Industry Terms: Not Available to Industry
How to cite: pcDNA3.1-dCas9-MQ1(C141S)-EGFP was a gift from Margaret Goodell (Addgene plasmid # 89635 ; http://n2t.net/addgene:89635 ; RRID:Addgene_89635)
